Addgene plasmid #185218: pST_pvLEA22mer_mutant_16 (pBS0711)
Purpose: For the mammalian expression of the sleeping chironomid protein pvLEA22mer_mutant_16. This is one of the top performing targets in our apoptosis assay (it protected from apoptosis).
Depositing lab: Pamela Silver. Depositing organization: Harvard Medical School. Publication: Natural and Designed Proteins Inspired by Extremotolerant Organisms Can Form Condensates and Attenuate Apoptosis in Human Cells. Veling MT, Nguyen DT, Thadani NN, Oster ME, Rollins NJ, Brock KP, Bethel NP, Lim S, Baker D, Way JC, Marks DS, Chang RL, Silver PA. ACS Synth Biol. 2022 Mar 18;11(3):1292-1302. doi: 10.1021/acssynbio.1c00572. Epub 2022 Feb 18. PubMed 35176859.
Backbone
  Vector backbone: YK 02
  Vector type: Mammalian Expression
Growth in bacteria
  Bacterial resistance: Ampicillin, 100 μg/mL
  Growth temperature: 37°C
  Growth strain: DH5alpha
  Copy number: High Copy
Gene/Insert
  Gene/Insert name: pvLEA22mer_mutant_16
  Species: P. vanderplanki
  Insert size (bp): 372
  Cloning method: Gibson Cloning
Terms and licenses: Academic/Nonprofit Terms; Industry Terms: Not Available to Industry
Depositor comments: This is one of the top performing targets in our apoptosis assay (it protected from apoptosis). See supplemental table 2 in our paper to see its performance in our assay. The negative control for this assay is pSecTag2 B which can be obtained from Thermo here https://www.thermofisher.com/order/catalog/product/V90020
How to cite: pST_pvLEA22mer_mutant_16 (pBS0711) was a gift from Pamela Silver (Addgene plasmid # 185218 ; http://n2t.net/addgene:185218 ; RRID:Addgene_185218)
