[The description below was written by a language model from this plasmid's Addgene catalogue record and pLannotate feature annotations shown in this document.]
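Description:
pST_pvLEA22mer_mutant_16 (pBS0711) is a 5,282 nt mammalian expression plasmid built on a backbone recorded as YK 02. It carries a 372 bp insert encoding pvLEA22mer_mutant_16, a mutant protein attributed to the sleeping chironomid Polypedilum vanderplanki and introduced by Gibson cloning. In E. coli the plasmid replicates from a high-copy ColE1/pUC-type origin and is selected with ampicillin through the β-lactamase gene and its native promoter. An f1 origin is also present, along with short remnants of lac regulatory sequence and a bom fragment that are typical leftovers of the parental cloning vector.

The expression cassette consists of the human CMV immediate-early enhancer and promoter, followed by a T7 promoter and terminated by the bovine growth hormone polyadenylation signal. The feature table does not annotate the insert itself, but the unannotated interval between the T7 promoter and the bGH poly(A) signal is the logical location for the coding sequence. No epitope tags, signal peptides or reporters are annotated there, so the record does not establish whether any are fused to the protein. A second cassette places the Sh ble gene under tandem SV40 early and EM7 promoters with an SV40 poly(A) signal. This arrangement allows Zeocin-family selection in both mammalian cells and bacteria. The brief hits to an HIV-1 LTR and a Klebsiella ble fragment appear to be minor annotation matches rather than functional elements.

According to the depositor, the construct is used to express this protein in mammalian cells to test protection against apoptosis. It was among the best-performing candidates in that assay, with the pSecTag2 B vector serving as the negative control.
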