Features (pLannotate 1.2.2; 20 found; start..end, strand, type, name):
     43..95      -  misc_feature   bom (fragment): basis of mobility region from pBR322
    250..629     +  enhancer       CMV enhancer: human cytomegalovirus immediate early enhancer
    630..833     +  promoter       CMV promoter: human cytomegalovirus (CMV) immediate early promoter
    829..862     +  LTR            5' LTR (truncated) (fragment): truncated 5' long terminal repeat (LTR) from HIV-1
    878..896     +  promoter       T7 promoter: promoter for bacteriophage T7 RNA polymerase
   1311..1535    +  polyA_signal   bGH poly(A) signal: bovine growth hormone polyadenylation signal
   1539..1560    +  promoter       SV40 promoter (fragment): SV40 enhancer and early promoter
   1581..2009    +  rep_origin     f1 ori (sequence partly withheld): f1 bacteriophage origin of replication; arrow indicates direction of (+) strand synthesis
   2023..2352    +  promoter       SV40 promoter: SV40 enhancer and early promoter
   2400..2447    +  promoter       EM7 promoter: synthetic bacterial promoter&nbsp
   2466..2840    +  CDS            BleoR: antibiotic-binding protein; Sh ble from Streptoalloteichus hindustanus; confers resistance to bleomycin, phleomycin, and Zeocin™
   2850..2975    +  CDS            ble (fragment): BLE_KLEPN - Experimental evidence at protein level: Swiss-Prot protein existence level 1. Binding protein with a strong affinity to the bleomycin family of antibiotics. Binds to CL990; an antimitotic-antibiotic compound. From Klebsiella pneumoniae.
   2970..3091    +  polyA_signal   SV40 poly(A) signal: SV40 polyadenylation signal
   3164..3180    -  protein_bind   lac operator: The lac repressor binds to the lac operator to inhibit transcription in E. coli. This inhibition can be relieved by adding lactose or isopropyl-β-D-thiogalactopyranoside (IPTG). lac repressor encoded by lacI
   3188..3218    -  promoter       lac promoter: promoter for the E. coli lac operon
   3233..3254    -  protein_bind   CAP binding site: CAP binding activates transcription in the presence of cAMP. E. coli catabolite activator protein
   3267..3359    -  CDS            lacI (fragment): lac repressor; lacI; The lac repressor binds to the lac operator to inhibit transcription in E. coli. This inhibition can be relieved by adding lactose or isopropyl-β-D-thiogalactopyranoside (IPTG).
   3542..4130    -  rep_origin     ori: high-copy-number ColE1/pMB1/pBR322/pUC origin of replication
   4301..5161    -  CDS            AmpR: β-lactamase; bla; confers resistance to ampicillin, carbenicillin, and related antibiotics
   5162..5266    -  promoter       AmpR promoter: bla
>Addgene plasmid #185218 | pST_pvLEA22mer_mutant_16 (pBS0711) | addgene full sequence | sequence record 366849 | Addgene NGS Result
GTGCCACCTGACGTCGACGGATCGGGAGATCTCCCGATCCCCTATGGTGCACTCTCAGTACAATCTGCTC
TGATGCCGCATAGTTAAGCCAGTATCTGCTCCCTGCTTGTGTGTTGGAGGTCGCTGAGTAGTGCGCGAGC
AAAATTTAAGCTACAACAAGGCAAGGCTTGACCGACAATTGCATGAAGAATCTGCTTAGGGTTAGGCGTT
TTGCGCTGCTTCGCGATGTACGGGCCAGATATACGCGTTGACATTGATTATTGACTAGTTATTAATAGTA
ATCAATTACGGGGTCATTAGTTCATAGCCCATATATGGAGTTCCGCGTTACATAACTTACGGTAAATGGC
CCGCCTGGCTGACCGCCCAACGACCCCCGCCCATTGACGTCAATAATGACGTATGTTCCCATAGTAACGC
CAATAGGGACTTTCCATTGACGTCAATGGGTGGAGTATTTACGGTAAACTGCCCACTTGGCAGTACATCA
AGTGTATCATATGCCAAGTACGCCCCCTATTGACGTCAATGACGGTAAATGGCCCGCCTGGCATTATGCC
CAGTACATGACCTTATGGGACTTTCCTACTTGGCAGTACATCTACGTATTAGTCATCGCTATTACCATGG
TGATGCGGTTTTGGCAGTACATCAATGGGCGTGGATAGCGGTTTGACTCACGGGGATTTCCAAGTCTCCA
CCCCATTGACGTCAATGGGAGTTTGTTTTGGCACCAAAATCAACGGGACTTTCCAAAATGTCGTAACAAC
TCCGCCCCATTGACGCAAATGGGCGGTAGGCGTGTACGGTGGGAGGTCTATATAAGCAGAGCTCTCTGGC
TAACTAGAGAACCCACTGCTTACTGGCTTATCGAAATTAATACGACTCACTATAGGGAGACCCAAGCTGG
CTAGCCACCATGGCCATCGACGGAACCAAGAGGAAGGCAGGAGAGGCAATCGACGGCACCAAGAGGAAAG
CCGGGGAGTGATGAATTGCCAATTGAAATTTGACGGCCTATGTCACTGAAACTATCCAAACACCCCATGT
CGATACTGAACGTATCGACGCATACCTCCTTCCTTGAAAACGCACAATCATACAACTGGGCACATAATGC
GTACGCCCATCTAGTACACCCATCTCTGTAGGTCCAGTTCAAGAGCTGGAAGAGCACCCTCCACTTAGAC
GTGCCGTAAGATAGAGGTTAGTGAGAATAGCCATCCAATATGAGCGTTGATAGCTAGACGAGGATAAGGC
AGTGATAGAAGGGGCACCAAGCTTCATTCGCACCCGCTGATCAGCCTCGACTGTGCCTTCTAGTTGCCAG
CCATCTGTTGTTTGCCCCTCCCCCGTGCCTTCCTTGACCCTGGAAGGTGCCACTCCCACTGTCCTTTCCT
AATAAAATGAGGAAATTGCATCGCATTGTCTGAGTAGGTGTCATTCTATTCTGGGGGGTGGGGTGGGGCA
GGACAGCAAGGGGGAGGATTGGGAAGACAATAGCAGGCATGCTGGGGATGCGGTGGGCTCTATGGCTTCT
GAGGCGGAAAGAACCAGCTGGGGCTCTAGGGGGTATCCCC
[124 nt withheld, positions 1581-1704]
C
[91 nt withheld, positions 1706-1796]
A
[49 nt withheld, positions 1798-1846]
CCTTTGACGTTGGAGTCCACGTTCTTT
[37 nt withheld, positions 1874-1910]
ACCCTATCTCGGTCTATTCTTTTGATTTATAAGGGATTTTGCCGATTTCGGCCTATTGGTTAAAAAATGA
GCTGATTTAACAAAAATTTAACGCGAATTAATTCTGTGGAATGTGTGTCAGTTAGGGTGTGGAAAGTCCC
CAGGCTCCCCAGCAGGCAGAAGTATGCAAAGCATGCATCTCAATTAGTCAGCAACCAGGTGTGGAAAGTC
CCCAGGCTCCCCAGCAGGCAGAAGTATGCAAAGCATGCATCTCAATTAGTCAGCAACCATAGTCCCGCCC
CTAACTCCGCCCATCCCGCCCCTAACTCCGCCCAGTTCCGCCCATTCTCCGCCCCATGGCTGACTAATTT
TTTTTATTTATGCAGAGGCCGAGGCCGCCTCTGCCTCTGAGCTATTCCAGAAGTAGTGAGGAGGCTTTTT
TGGAGGCCTAGGCTTTTGCAAAAAGCTCCCGGGAGCTTGTATATCCATTTTCGGATCTGATCAGCACGTG
TTGACAATTAATCATCGGCATAGTATATCGGCATAGTATAATACGACAAGGTGAGGAACTAAACCATGGC
CAAGTTGACCAGTGCCGTTCCGGTGCTCACCGCGCGCGACGTCGCCGGAGCGGTCGAGTTCTGGACCGAC
CGGCTCGGGTTCTCCCGGGACTTCGTGGAGGACGACTTCGCCGGTGTGGTCCGGGACGACGTGACCCTGT
TCATCAGCGCGGTCCAGGACCAGGTGGTGCCGGACAACACCCTGGCCTGGGTGTGGGTGCGCGGCCTGGA
CGAGCTGTACGCCGAGTGGTCGGAGGTCGTGTCCACGAACTTCCGGGACGCCTCCGGGCCGGCCATGACC
GAGATCGGCGAGCAGCCGTGGGGGCGGGAGTTCGCCCTGCGCGACCCGGCCGGCAACTGCGTGCACTTCG
TGGCCGAGGAGCAGGACTGACACGTGCTACGAGATTTCGATTCCACCGCCGCCTTCTATGAAAGGTTGGG
CTTCGGAATCGTTTTCCGGGACGCCGGCTGGATGATCCTCCAGCGCGGGGATCTCATGCTGGAGTTCTTC
GCCCACCCCAACTTGTTTATTGCAGCTTATAATGGTTACAAATAAAGCAATAGCATCACAAATTTCACAA
ATAAAGCATTTTTTTCACTGCATTCTAGTTGTGGTTTGTCCAAACTCATCAATGTATCTTATCATGTCTG
TATACCGTCGACCTCTAGCTAGAGCTTGGCGTAATCATGGTCATAGCTGTTTCCTGTGTGAAATTGTTAT
CCGCTCACAATTCCACACAACATACGAGCCGGAAGCATAAAGTGTAAAGCCTGGGGTGCCTAATGAGTGA
GCTAACTTACATTAATTGCGTTGCGCTCACTGCCCGCTTTCCAGTCGGGAAACCTGTCGTGCCAGCTGCA
TTAATGAATCGGCCAACGCGCGGGGAGAGGCGGTTTGCGTATTGGGCGCTCTTCCGCTTCCTCGCTCACT
GACTCGCTGCGCTCGGTCGTTCGGCTGCGGCGAGCGGTATCAGCTCACTCAAAGGCGGTAATACGGTTAT
CCACAGAATCAGGGGATAACGCAGGAAAGAACATGTGAGCAAAAGGCCAGCAAAAGGCCAGGAACCGTAA
AAAGGCCGCGTTGCTGGCGTTTTTCCATAGGCTCCGCCCCCCTGACGAGCATCACAAAAATCGACGCTCA
AGTCAGAGGTGGCGAAACCCGACAGGACTATAAAGATACCAGGCGTTTCCCCCTGGAAGCTCCCTCGTGC
GCTCTCCTGTTCCGACCCTGCCGCTTACCGGATACCTGTCCGCCTTTCTCCCTTCGGGAAGCGTGGCGCT
TTCTCATAGCTCACGCTGTAGGTATCTCAGTTCGGTGTAGGTCGTTCGCTCCAAGCTGGGCTGTGTGCAC
GAACCCCCCGTTCAGCCCGACCGCTGCGCCTTATCCGGTAACTATCGTCTTGAGTCCAACCCGGTAAGAC
ACGACTTATCGCCACTGGCAGCAGCCACTGGTAACAGGATTAGCAGAGCGAGGTATGTAGGCGGTGCTAC
AGAGTTCTTGAAGTGGTGGCCTAACTACGGCTACACTAGAAGAACAGTATTTGGTATCTGCGCTCTGCTG
AAGCCAGTTACCTTCGGAAAAAGAGTTGGTAGCTCTTGATCCGGCAAACAAACCACCGCTGGTAGCGGTG
GTTTTTTTGTTTGCAAGCAGCAGATTACGCGCAGAAAAAAAGGATCTCAAGAAGATCCTTTGATCTTTTC
TACGGGGTCTGACGCTCAGTGGAACGAAAACTCACGTTAAGGGATTTTGGTCATGAGATTATCAAAAAGG
ATCTTCACCTAGATCCTTTTAAATTAAAAATGAAGTTTTAAATCAATCTAAAGTATATATGAGTAAACTT
GGTCTGACAGTTACCAATGCTTAATCAGTGAGGCACCTATCTCAGCGATCTGTCTATTTCGTTCATCCAT
AGTTGCCTGACTCCCCGTCGTGTAGATAACTACGATACGGGAGGGCTTACCATCTGGCCCCAGTGCTGCA
ATGATACCGCGAGACCCACGCTCACCGGCTCCAGATTTATCAGCAATAAACCAGCCAGCCGGAAGGGCCG
AGCGCAGAAGTGGTCCTGCAACTTTATCCGCCTCCATCCAGTCTATTAATTGTTGCCGGGAAGCTAGAGT
AAGTAGTTCGCCAGTTAATAGTTTGCGCAACGTTGTTGCCATTGCTACAGGCATCGTGGTGTCACGCTCG
TCGTTTGGTATGGCTTCATTCAGCTCCGGTTCCCAACGATCAAGGCGAGTTACATGATCCCCCATGTTGT
GCAAAAAAGCGGTTAGCTCCTTCGGTCCTCCGATCGTTGTCAGAAGTAAGTTGGCCGCAGTGTTATCACT
CATGGTTATGGCAGCACTGCATAATTCTCTTACTGTCATGCCATCCGTAAGATGCTTTTCTGTGACTGGT
GAGTACTCAACCAAGTCATTCTGAGAATAGTGTATGCGGCGACCGAGTTGCTCTTGCCCGGCGTCAATAC
GGGATAATACCGCGCCACATAGCAGAACTTTAAAAGTGCTCATCATTGGAAAACGTTCTTCGGGGCGAAA
ACTCTCAAGGATCTTACCGCTGTTGAGATCCAGTTCGATGTAACCCACTCGTGCACCCAACTGATCTTCA
GCATCTTTTACTTTCACCAGCGTTTCTGGGTGAGCAAAAACAGGAAGGCAAAATGCCGCAAAAAAGGGAA
TAAGGGCGACACGGAAATGTTGAATACTCATACTCTTCCTTTTTCAATATTATTGAAGCATTTATCAGGG
TTATTGTCTCATGAGCGGATACATATTTGAATGTATTTAGAAAAATAAACAAATAGGGGTTCCGCGCACA
TTTCCCCGAAAA
